>Addgene plasmid #109424 | pET21d-myc-BirA | addgene full sequence | sequence record 211948 | Addgene NGS Result
ATCCCGGTGCCTAATGAGTGAGCTAACTTACATTAATTGCGTTGCGCTCACTGCCCGCTTTCCAGTCGGG
AAACCTGTCGTGCCAGCTGCATTAATGAATCGGCCAACGCGCGGGGAGAGGCGGTTTGCGTATTGGGCGC
CAGGGTGGTTTTTCTTTTCACCAGTGAGACGGGCAACAGCTGATTGCCCTTCACCGCCTGGCCCTGAGAG
AGTTGCAGCAAGCGGTCCACGCTGGTTTGCCCCAGCAGGCGAAAATCCTGTTTGATGGTGGTTAACGGCG
GGATATAACATGAGCTGTCTTCGGTATCGTCGTATCCCACTACCGAGATATCCGCACCAACGCGCAGCCC
GGACTCGGTAATGGCGCGCATTGCGCCCAGCGCCATCTGATCGTTGGCAACCAGCATCGCAGTGGGAACG
ATGCCCTCATTCAGCATTTGCATGGTTTGTTGAAAACCGGACATGGCACTCCAGTCGCCTTCCCGTTCCG
CTATCGGCTGAATTTGATTGCGAGTGAGATATTTATGCCAGCCAGCCAGACGCAGACGCGCCGAGACAGA
ACTTAATGGGCCCGCTAACAGCGCGATTTGCTGGTGACCCAATGCGACCAGATGCTCCACGCCCAGTCGC
GTACCGTCTTCATGGGAGAAAATAATACTGTTGATGGGTGTCTGGTCAGAGACATCAAGAAATAACGCCG
GAACATTAGTGCAGGCAGCTTCCACAGCAATGGCATCCTGGTCATCCAGCGGATAGTTAATGATCAGCCC
ACTGACGCGTTGCGCGAGAAGATTGTGCACCGCCGCTTTACAGGCTTCGACGCCGCTTCGTTCTACCATC
GACACCACCACGCTGGCACCCAGTTGATCGGCGCGAGATTTAATCGCCGCGACAATTTGCGACGGCGCGT
GCAGGGCCAGACTGGAGGTGGCAACGCCAATCAGCAACGACTGTTTGCCCGCCAGTTGTTGTGCCACGCG
GTTGGGAATGTAATTCAGCTCCGCCATCGCCGCTTCCACTTTTTCCCGCGTTTTCGCAGAAACGTGGCTG
GCCTGGTTCACCACGCGGGAAACGGTCTGATAAGAGACACCGGCATACTCTGCGACATCGTATAACGTTA
CTGGTTTCACATTCACCACCCTGAATTGACTCTCTTCCGGGCGCTATCATGCCATACCGCGAAAGGTTTT
GCGCCATTCGATGGTGTCCGGGATCTCGACGCTCTCCCTTATGCGACTCCTGCATTAGGAAGCAGCCCAG
TAGTAGGTTGAGGCCGTTGAGCACCGCCGCCGCAAGGAATGGTGCATGCAAGGAGATGGCGCCCAACAGT
CCCCCGGCCACGGGGCCTGCCACCATACCCACGCCGAAACAAGCGCTCATGAGCCCGAAGTGGCGAGCCC
GATCTTCCCCATCGGTGATGTCGGCGATATAGGCGCCAGCAACCGCACCTGTGGCGCCGGTGATGCCGGC
CACGATGCGTCCGGCGTAGAGGATCGAGATCTCGATCCCGCGAAATTAATACGACTCACTATAGGGGAAT
TGTGAGCGGATAACAATTCCCCTCTAGAAATAATTTTGTTTAACTTTAAGAAGGAGATATACCATGGCTA
GCGAACAGAAGCTCATCTCCGAAGAGGATCTCATGAAGGATAACACCGTGCCACTGAAATTGATTGCCCT
GTTAGCGAACGGTGAATTTCACTCTGGCGAGCAGTTGGGTGAAACGCTGGGAATGAGCCGGGCGGCTATT
AATAAACACATTCAGACACTGCGTGACTGGGGCGTTGATGTCTTTACCGTTCCGGGTAAAGGATACAGCC
TGCCTGAGCCTATCCAGTTACTTAATGCTAAACAGATATTGGGTCAGCTGGATGGCGGTAGTGTAGCCGT
GCTGCCTGTGATTGACTCCACGAATCAGTACCTTCTTGATCGTATCGGAGAGCTTAAATCGGGCGATGCT
TGCATTGCAGAATACCAGCAGGCTGGCCGTGGTCGCCGGGGTCGGAAATGGTTTTCGCCTTTTGGCGCAA
ACTTATATTTGTCGATGTTCTGGCGTCTGGAACAAGGCCCGGCGGCGGCGATTGGTTTAAGTCTGGTTAT
CGGTATCGTGATGGCGGAAGTATTACGCAAGCTGGGTGCAGATAAAGTTCGTGTTAAATGGCCTAATGAC
CTCTATCTGCAGGATCGCAAGCTGGCAGGCATTCTGGTGGAGCTGACTGGCAAAACTGGCGATGCGGCGC
AAATAGTCATTGGAGCCGGGATCAACATGGCAATGCGCCGTGTTGAAGAGAGTGTCGTTAATCAGGGGTG
GATCACGCTGCAGGAAGCGGGGATCAATCTCGATCGTAATACGTTGGCGGCCATGCTAATACGTGAATTA
CGTGCTGCGTTGGAACTCTTCGAACAAGAAGGATTGGCACCTTATCTGTCGCGCTGGGAAAAGCTGGATA
ATTTTATTAATCGCCCAGTGAAACTTATCATTGGTGATAAAGAAATATTTGGCATTTCACGCGGAATAGA
CAAACAGGGGGCTTTATTACTTGAGCAGGATGGAATAATAAAACCCTGGATGGGCGGTGAAATATCCCTG
CGTAGTGCAGAAAAATGAAAGCTTGCGGCCGCACTCGAGCACCACCACCACCACCACTGAGATCCGGCTG
CTAACAAAGCCCGAAAGGAAGCTGAGTTGGCTGCTGCCACCGCTGAGCAATAACTAGCATAACCCCTTGG
GGCCTCTAAACGGGTCTTGAGGGGTTTTTTGCTGAAAGGAGGAACTATATCCGGATTGGCGAATGGG
[124 nt withheld, positions 2798-2921]
C
[91 nt withheld, positions 2923-3013]
A
[49 nt withheld, positions 3015-3063]
CCTTTGACGTTGGAGTCCACGTTCTTT
[37 nt withheld, positions 3091-3127]
ACCCTATCTCGGTCTATTCTTTTGATTTATAAGGGATTTTGCCGATTTCGGCCTATTGGTTAAAAAATGA
GCTGATTTAACAAAAATTTAACGCGAATTTTAACAAAATATTAACGCTTACAATTTAGGTGGCACTTTTC
GGGGAAATGTGCGCGGAACCCCTATTTGTTTATTTTTCTAAATACATTCAAATATGTATCCGCTCATGAG
ACAATAACCCTGATAAATGCTTCAATAATATTGAAAAAGGAAGAGTATGAGTATTCAACATTTCCGTGTC
GCCCTTATTCCCTTTTTTGCGGCATTTTGCCTTCCTGTTTTTGCTCACCCAGAAACGCTGGTGAAAGTAA
AAGATGCTGAAGATCAGTTGGGTGCACGAGTGGGTTACATCGAACTGGATCTCAACAGCGGTAAGATCCT
TGAGAGTTTTCGCCCCGAAGAACGTTTTCCAATGATGAGCACTTTTAAAGTTCTGCTATGTGGCGCGGTA
TTATCCCGTATTGACGCCGGGCAAGAGCAACTCGGTCGCCGCATACACTATTCTCAGAATGACTTGGTTG
AGTACTCACCAGTCACAGAAAAGCATCTTACGGATGGCATGACAGTAAGAGAATTATGCAGTGCTGCCAT
AACCATGAGTGATAACACTGCGGCCAACTTACTTCTGACAACGATCGGAGGACCGAAGGAGCTAACCGCT
TTTTTGCACAACATGGGGGATCATGTAACTCGCCTTGATCGTTGGGAACCGGAGCTGAATGAAGCCATAC
CAAACGACGAGCGTGACACCACGATGCCTGCAGCAATGGCAACAACGTTGCGCAAACTATTAACTGGCGA
ACTACTTACTCTAGCTTCCCGGCAACAATTAATAGACTGGATGGAGGCGGATAAAGTTGCAGGACCACTT
CTGCGCTCGGCCCTTCCGGCTGGCTGGTTTATTGCTGATAAATCTGGAGCCGGTGAGCGTGGGTCTCGCG
GTATCATTGCAGCACTGGGGCCAGATGGTAAGCCCTCCCGTATCGTAGTTATCTACACGACGGGGAGTCA
GGCAACTATGGATGAACGAAATAGACAGATCGCTGAGATAGGTGCCTCACTGATTAAGCATTGGTAACTG
TCAGACCAAGTTTACTCATATATACTTTAGATTGATTTAAAACTTCATTTTTAATTTAAAAGGATCTAGG
TGAAGATCCTTTTTGATAATCTCATGACCAAAATCCCTTAACGTGAGTTTTCGTTCCACTGAGCGTCAGA
CCCCGTAGAAAAGATCAAAGGATCTTCTTGAGATCCTTTTTTTCTGCGCGTAATCTGCTGCTTGCAAACA
AAAAAACCACCGCTACCAGCGGTGGTTTGTTTGCCGGATCAAGAGCTACCAACTCTTTTTCCGAAGGTAA
CTGGCTTCAGCAGAGCGCAGATACCAAATACTGTCCTTCTAGTGTAGCCGTAGTTAGGCCACCACTTCAA
GAACTCTGTAGCACCGCCTACATACCTCGCTCTGCTAATCCTGTTACCAGTGGCTGCTGCCAGTGGCGAT
AAGTCGTGTCTTACCGGGTTGGACTCAAGACGATAGTTACCGGATAAGGCGCAGCGGTCGGGCTGAACGG
GGGGTTCGTGCACACAGCCCAGCTTGGAGCGAACGACCTACACCGAACTGAGATACCTACAGCGTGAGCT
ATGAGAAAGCGCCACGCTTCCCGAAGGGAGAAAGGCGGACAGGTATCCGGTAAGCGGCAGGGTCGGAACA
GGAGAGCGCACGAGGGAGCTTCCAGGGGGAAACGCCTGGTATCTTTATAGTCCTGTCGGGTTTCGCCACC
TCTGACTTGAGCGTCGATTTTTGTGATGCTCGTCAGGGGGGCGGAGCCTATGGAAAAACGCCAGCAACGC
GGCCTTTTTACGGTTCCTGGCCTTTTGCTGGCCTTTTGCTCACATGTTCTTTCCTGCGTTATCCCCTGAT
TCTGTGGATAACCGTATTACCGCCTTTGAGTGAGCTGATACCGCTCGCCGCAGCCGAACGACCGAGCGCA
GCGAGTCAGTGAGCGAGGAAGCGGAAGAGCGCCTGATGCGGTATTTTCTCCTTACGCATCTGTGCGGTAT
TTCACACCGCAATGGTGCACTCTCAGTACAATCTGCTCTGATGCCGCATAGTTAAGCCAGTATACACTCC
GCTATCGCTACGTGACTGGGTCATGGCTGCGCCCCGACACCCGCCAACACCCGCTGACGCGCCCTGACGG
GCTTGTCTGCTCCCGGCATCCGCTTACAGACAAGCTGTGACCGTCTCCGGGAGCTGCATGTGTCAGAGGT
TTTCACCGTCATCACCGAAACGCGCGAGGCAGCTGCGGTAAAGCTCATCAGCGTGGTCGTGAAGCGATTC
ACAGATGTCTGCCTGTTCATCCGCGTCCAGCTCGTTGAGTTTCTCCAGAAGCGTTAATGTCTGGCTTCTG
ATAAAGCGGGCCATGTTAAGGGCGGTTTTTTCCTGTTTGGTCACTGATGCCTCCGTGTAAGGGGGATTTC
TGTTCATGGGGGTAATGATACCGATGAAACGAGAGAGGATGCTCACGATACGGGTTACTGATGATGAACA
TGCCCGGTTACTGGAACGTTGTGAGGGTAAACAACTGGCGGTATGGATGCGGCGGGACCAGAGAAAAATC
ACTCAGGGTCAATGCCAGCGCTTCGTTAATACAGATGTAGGTGTTCCACAGGGTAGCCAGCAGCATCCTG
CGATGCAGATCCGGAACATAATGGTGCAGGGCGCTGACTTCCGCGTTTCCAGACTTTACGAAACACGGAA
ACCGAAGACCATTCATGTTGTTGCTCAGGTCGCAGACGTTTTGCAGCAGCAGTCGCTTCACGTTCGCTCG
CGTATCGGTGATTCATTCTGCTAACCAGTAAGGCAACCCCGCCAGCCTAGCCGGGTCCTCAACGACAGGA
GCACGATCATGCGCACCCGTGGGGCCGCCATGCCGGCGATAATGGCCTGCTTCTCGCCGAAACGTTTGGT
GGCGGGACCAGTGACGAAGGCTTGAGCGAGGGCGTGCAAGATTCCGAATACCGCAAGCGACAGGCCGATC
ATCGTCGCGCTCCAGCGAAAGCGGTCCTCGCCGAAAATGACCCAGAGCGCTGCCGGCACCTGTCCTACGA
GTTGCATGATAAAGAAGACAGTCATAAGTGCGGCGACGATAGTCATGCCCCGCGCCCACCGGAAGGAGCT
GACTGGGTTGAAGGCTCTCAAGGGCATCGGTCGAG
Features (pLannotate 1.2.2; 20 found; start..end, strand, type, name):
     14..35      -  protein_bind   CAP binding site: CAP binding activates transcription in the presence of cAMP. E. coli catabolite activator protein
     48..1130    -  CDS            lacI: lac repressor; lacI; The lac repressor binds to the lac operator to inhibit transcription in E. coli. This inhibition can be relieved by adding lactose or isopropyl-β-D-thiogalactopyranoside (IPTG).
   1131..1208    -  promoter       lacI promoter: lacI
   1216..1495    -  CDS            TcR (fragment): tetracycline efflux protein; tet; confers resistance to tetracycline
   1517..1535    +  promoter       T7 promoter: promoter for bacteriophage T7 RNA polymerase
   1536..1560    +  protein_bind   lac operator: The lac repressor binds to the lac operator to inhibit transcription in E. coli. This inhibition can be relieved by adding lactose or isopropyl-β-D-thiogalactopyranoside (IPTG). lac repressor encoded by lacI
   1575..1597    +  RBS            RBS: efficient ribosome binding site from bacteriophage T7 gene 10 (Olins and Rangwala, 1989)
   1613..1629    +  CDS            3xMyc (fragment): 3 tandem Myc epitope tags
   1643..2605    +  CDS            birA: BIRA_ECOLI - Also known as bioR, dhbB. Experimental evidence at protein level: Swiss-Prot protein existence level 1. Acts both as a biotin--[acetyl-CoA-carboxylase] ligase and a biotin-operon repressor. In the presence of ATP, BirA activates biotin to form the BirA-biotinyl-5'-adenylate (BirA-bio-5'-AMP or holoBirA) complex. HoloBirA can either transfer the biotinyl moiety to the biotin carboxyl carrier protein (BCCP) subunit of acetyl-CoA carboxylase, or bind to the biotin operator site and inhibit transcription of the operon. From Escherichia coli (strain K12).
   2630..2647    +  CDS            9xHis (fragment): 9xHis affinity tag
   2657..2706    +  CDS            SET1 (fragment): solubility-enhancement tag derived from T7 phage gene 10B
   2714..2761    +  terminator     T7 terminator: transcription terminator for bacteriophage T7 RNA polymerase
   2798..3226    +  rep_origin     f1 ori (sequence partly withheld): f1 bacteriophage origin of replication; arrow indicates direction of (+) strand synthesis
   3279..3383    +  promoter       AmpR promoter: bla
   3384..4244    +  CDS            AmpR: β-lactamase; bla; confers resistance to ampicillin, carbenicillin, and related antibiotics
   4415..5003    +  rep_origin     ori: high-copy-number ColE1/pMB1/pBR322/pUC origin of replication
   5189..5328    -  misc_feature   bom: basis of mobility region from pBR322
   5430..5621    -  CDS            rop: Rop protein, which maintains plasmids at low copy number; rop
   5638..6018    +  CDS            YPB1_ECOLX: Protein predicted: Swiss-Prot protein existence level 4. From Escherichia coli.
   6090..6381    -  CDS            TcR (fragment): tetracycline efflux protein; tet; confers resistance to tetracycline
