[The description below was written by a language model from this plasmid's Addgene catalogue record and pLannotate feature annotations shown in this document.]
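Description:
pET21d-myc-BirA is a bacterial expression plasmid built on the Novagen pET21d backbone for producing the Escherichia coli biotin ligase BirA with an N-terminal myc epitope. It is propagated in E. coli under ampicillin selection (β-lactamase, AmpR). Replication depends on a pBR322-type ColE1 origin accompanied by the rop gene and bom region, consistent with the low-copy designation in the catalogue entry. An f1 origin is also present, allowing single-stranded DNA production. Short tetracycline-resistance fragments and a predicted open reading frame annotated in the backbone are pBR322-derived remnants rather than functional markers. The catalogue lists a total size of 6253 bp, whereas the sequenced record is 6,382 nt; the record does not explain this difference.

The expression cassette follows the standard pET arrangement. A T7 promoter is followed directly by a lac operator and the strong T7 gene 10 ribosome binding site, and a T7 terminator sits downstream. The plasmid-encoded lacI gene supplies repressor, so transcription stays low until it is induced with IPTG in a host that provides T7 RNA polymerase. The insert was cloned between NheI and XhoI, both sites retained. It consists of a myc tag (annotated as a partial match to a 3xMyc feature) followed by the birA coding sequence from E. coli K12. A short polyhistidine-coding stretch from the vector lies just after the insert, but neither the catalogue entry nor the feature table indicates whether it is in frame with BirA, and it is not listed as a tag.

BirA activates biotin with ATP and transfers it to its acceptor substrate. According to the record, the plasmid's purpose is bacterial expression of this enzyme, and the associated publication describes a nanobody-based toolkit for analysing retrograde transport from the cell surface.
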