Addgene plasmid #109424: pET21d-myc-BirA
Purpose: Bacterial expression of biotin ligase (BirA) with an N-terminal myc epitope
Depositing lab: Martin Spiess. Depositing organization: University of Basel. Publication: A versatile nanobody-based toolkit to analyze retrograde transport from the cell surface. Buser DP, Schleicher KD, Prescianotto-Baschong C, Spiess M. Proc Natl Acad Sci U S A. 2018 Jul 3;115(27):E6227-E6236. doi: 10.1073/pnas.1801865115. Epub 2018 Jun 18. PubMed 29915061.
Backbone
  Vector backbone: pET21d
  Backbone manufacturer: Merck - Novagen
  Total vector size (bp): 6253
  Vector type: Bacterial Expression
Growth in bacteria
  Bacterial resistance: Ampicillin, 100 μg/mL
  Growth temperature: 37°C
  Growth strain: DH5alpha
  Copy number: Low Copy
Gene/Insert
  Gene/Insert name: BirA (alt name: biotin ligase)
  Insert size (bp): 1005
  Entrez Gene: birA (a.k.a. b3973, ECK3965, bioR, dhbB)
  Promoter: T7
  Tag / fusion protein: myc (N terminal on insert)
  Cloning method: Restriction Enzyme; 5′ cloning site NheI (not destroyed); 3′ cloning site XhoI (not destroyed)
  Sequencing primers: 5′ TAATACGACTCACTATAGGG; 3′ TGCTAGTTATTGCTCAGCGG
Terms and licenses: Academic/Nonprofit Terms; Industry Terms: Not Available to Industry
How to cite: pET21d-myc-BirA was a gift from Martin Spiess (Addgene plasmid # 109424 ; http://n2t.net/addgene:109424 ; RRID:Addgene_109424)
