>Addgene plasmid #109424 | pET21d-myc-BirA | depositor partial sequence | sequence record 207074 | pET21d-myc-BirA
AAGGCAACCCCGCCAGCCTAGCCGGGTCCTCAACGACAGGAGCACGATCATGCGCACCCGTGGGGCCGCC
ATGCCGGCGATAATGGCCTGCTTCTCGCCGAAACGTTTGGTGGCGGGACCAGTGACGAAGGCTTGAGCGA
GGGCGTGCAAGATTCCGAATACCGCAAGCGACAGGCCGATCATCGTCGCGCTCCAGCGAAAGCGGTCCTC
GCCGAAAATGACCCAGAGCGCTGCCGGCACCTGTCCTACGAGTTGCATGATAAAGAAGACAGTCATAAGT
GCGGCGACGATAGTCATGCCCCGCGCCCACCGGAAGGAGCTGACTGGGTTGAAGGCTCTCAAGGGCATCG
GTCGAGATCCCGGTGCCTAATGAGTGAGCTAACTTACATTAATTGCGTTGCGCTCACTGCCCGCTTTCCA
GTCGGGAAACCTGTCGTGCCAGCTGCATTAATGAATCGGCCAACGCGCGGGGAGAGGCGGTTTGCGTATT
GGGCGCCAGGGTGGTTTTTCTTTTCACCAGTGAGACGGGCAACAGCTGATTGCCCTTCACCGCCTGGCCC
TGAGAGAGTTGCAGCAAGCGGTCCACGCTGGTTTGCCCCAGCAGGCGAAAATCCTGTTTGATGGTGGTTA
ACGGCGGGATATAACATGAGCTGTCTTCGGTATCGTCGTATCCCACTACCGAGATATCCGCACCAACGCG
CAGCCCGGACTCGGTAATGGCGCGCATTGCGCCCAGCGCCATCTGATCGTTGGCAACCAGCATCGCAGTG
GGAACGATGCCCTCATTCAGCATTTGCATGGTTTGTTGAAAACCGGACATGGCACTCCAGTCGCCTTCCC
GTTCCGCTATCGGCTGAATTTGATTGCGAGTGAGATATTTATGCCAGCCAGCCAGACGCAGACGCGCCGA
GACAGAACTTAATGGGCCCGCTAACAGCGCGATTTGCTGGTGACCCAATGCGACCAGATGCTCCACGCCC
AGTCGCGTACCGTCTTCATGGGAGAAAATAATACTGTTGATGGGTGTCTGGTCAGAGACATCAAGAAATA
ACGCCGGAACATTAGTGCAGGCAGCTTCCACAGCAATGGCATCCTGGTCATCCAGCGGATAGTTAATGAT
CAGCCCACTGACGCGTTGCGCGAGAAGATTGTGCACCGCCGCTTTACAGGCTTCGACGCCGCTTCGTTCT
ACCATCGACACCACCACGCTGGCACCCAGTTGATCGGCGCGAGATTTAATCGCCGCGACAATTTGCGACG
GCGCGTGCAGGGCCAGACTGGAGGTGGCAACGCCAATCAGCAACGACTGTTTGCCCGCCAGTTGTTGTGC
CACGCGGTTGGGAATGTAATTCAGCTCCGCCATCGCCGCTTCCACTTTTTCCCGCGTTTTCGCAGAAACG
TGGCTGGCCTGGTTCACCACGCGGGAAACGGTCTGATAAGAGACACCGGCATACTCTGCGACATCGTATA
ACGTTACTGGTTTCACATTCACCACCCTGAATTGACTCTCTTCCGGGCGCTATCATGCCATACCGCGAAA
GGTTTTGCGCCATTCGATGGTGTCCGGGATCTCGACGCTCTCCCTTATGCGACTCCTGCATTAGGAAGCA
GCCCAGTAGTAGGTTGAGGCCGTTGAGCACCGCCGCCGCAAGGAATGGTGCATGCAAGGAGATGGCGCCC
AACAGTCCCCCGGCCACGGGGCCTGCCACCATACCCACGCCGAAACAAGCGCTCATGAGCCCGAAGTGGC
GAGCCCGATCTTCCCCATCGGTGATGTCGGCGATATAGGCGCCAGCAACCGCACCTGTGGCGCCGGTGAT
GCCGGCCACGATGCGTCCGGCGTAGAGGATCGAGATCTCGATCCCGCGAAATTAATACGACTCACTATAG
GGGAATTGTGAGCGGATAACAATTCCCCTCTAGAAATAATTTTGTTTAACTTTAAGAAGGAGATATACCA
TGGCTAGCGAACAGAAGCTCATCTCCGAAGAGGATCTCATGAAGGATAACACCGTGCCACTGAAATTGAT
TGCCCTGTTAGCGAACGGTGAATTTCACTCTGGCGAGCAGTTGGGTGAAACGCTGGGAATGAGCCGGGCG
GCTATTAATAAACACATTCAGACACTGCGTGACTGGGGCGTTGATGTCTTTACCGTTCCGGGTAAAGGAT
ACAGCCTGCCTGAGCCTATCCAGTTACTTAATGCTAAACAGATATTGGGTCAGCTGGATGGCGGTAGTGT
AGCCGTGCTGCCAGTGATTGACTCCACGAATCAGTACCTTCTTGATCGTATCGGAGAGCTTAAATCGGGC
GATGCTTGCATTGCAGAATACCAGCAGGCTGGCCGTGGTCGCCGGGGTCGGAAATGGTTTTCGCCTTTTG
GCGCAAACTTATATTTGTCGATGTTCTGGCGTCTGGAACAAGGCCCGGCGGCGGCGATTGGTTTAAGTCT
GGTTATCGGTATCGTGATGGCGGAAGTATTACGCAAGCTGGGTGCAGATAAAGTTCGTGTTAAATGGCCT
AATGACCTCTATCTGCAGGATCGCAAGCTGGCAGGCATTCTGGTGGAGCTGACTGGCAAAACTGGCGATG
CGGCGCAAATAGTCATTGGAGCCGGGATCAACATGGCAATGCGCCGTGTTGAAGAGAGTGTCGTTAATCA
GGGGTGGATCACGCTGCAGGAAGCGGGGATCAATCTCGATCGTAATACGTTGGCGGCCATGCTAATACGT
GAATTACGTGCTGCGTTGGAACTCTTCGAACAAGAAGGATTGGCACCTTATCTGTCGCGCTGGGAAAAGC
TGGATAATTTTATTAATCGCCCAGTGAAACTTATCATTGGTGATAAAGAAATATTTGGCATTTCACGCGG
AATAGACAAACAGGGGGCTTTATTACTTGAGCAGGATGGAATAATAAAACCCTGGATGGGCGGTGAAATA
TCCCTGCGTAGTGCAGAAAAATGAAAGCTTGCGGCCGCACTCGAGCACCACCACCACCACCACTGAGATC
CGGCTGCTAACAAAGCCCGAAAGGAAGCTGAGTTGGCTGCTGCCACCGCTGAGCAATAACTAGCATAACC
CCTTGGGGCCTCTAAACGGGTCTTGAGGGGTTTTTTGCTGAAAGGAGGAACTATATCCGGAT
